Addgene plasmid #134775: pCX-SponGee
Purpose: mammalian expression of SponGee, a buffer of cGMP that prevents downstream signaling
Depositing lab: Xavier Nicol. Depositing organization: Sorbonne Université. Publication: SponGee: A Genetic Tool for Subcellular and Cell-Specific cGMP Manipulation. Ros O, Zagar Y, Ribes S, Baudet S, Loulier K, Couvet S, Ladarre D, Aghaie A, Louail A, Petit C, Mechulam Y, Lenkei Z, Nicol X. Cell Rep. 2019 Jun 25;27(13):4003-4012.e6. doi: 10.1016/j.celrep.2019.05.102. PubMed 31242429.
Backbone
  Vector backbone: pCX
  Vector type: Mammalian Expression
Growth in bacteria
  Bacterial resistance: Ampicillin, 100 μg/mL
  Growth temperature: 37°C
  Growth strain: DH5alpha
  Copy number: High Copy
Gene/Insert
  Gene/Insert name: SponGee (alt names: cGMP Sponge; SponGee-mRFP)
  Species: Synthetic
  Promoter: CAG
  Tag / fusion protein: FLAG (N terminal on insert); mRFP (C terminal on insert)
  Cloning method: Unknown
  Sequencing primers: 5′ Unknown
Terms and licenses: Academic/Nonprofit Terms; Industry Terms: Not Available to Industry
How to cite: pCX-SponGee was a gift from Xavier Nicol (Addgene plasmid # 134775 ; http://n2t.net/addgene:134775 ; RRID:Addgene_134775)
