[The description below was written by a language model from this plasmid's Addgene catalogue record and pLannotate feature annotations shown in this document.]
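Description:
pCX-SponGee is a mammalian expression plasmid built on the pCX backbone and designed to produce SponGee, a synthetic, genetically encoded cGMP buffer ("cGMP sponge") that sequesters the second messenger and so prevents activation of its downstream effectors. It is propagated in E. coli as a high-copy plasmid through a ColE1/pUC-type origin and selected with ampicillin via the β-lactamase gene under its own promoter. The backbone also carries remnants of a lac promoter/operator region, an SV40 origin of replication, which can support episomal replication in cells expressing SV40 large T antigen, and an SV40 polyadenylation signal. No mammalian selection marker is annotated.

Expression is driven by the CAG promoter, annotated here as its three components: the CMV immediate-early enhancer, the chicken β-actin promoter and a chimeric β-actin/β-globin intron. This combination gives strong, broadly active transcription. The open reading frame begins with an N-terminal FLAG epitope (detected as a short match to a 3xFLAG feature). It is followed by roughly 1 kb matching a fragment of bovine cGMP-dependent protein kinase 1 (PRKG1), which presumably supplies the cGMP-binding capacity, although the record does not say which domains are retained. The C terminus is fused to the monomeric red fluorescent protein mRFP1. The small β-globin "CDS" fragments flanking the insert are probably residual rabbit β-globin exon sequence from the pCX cassette, and transcripts terminate at the rabbit β-globin poly(A) signal.

The mRFP fusion lets expressing cells and the protein's location be seen, while FLAG allows immunodetection. The construct is used to dampen cGMP signaling in transfected mammalian cells. The depositor and repository-sequenced records differ by only a few nucleotides in length and give identical annotations.
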