Features (pLannotate 1.2.2; 20 found; start..end, strand, type, name):
      4..383     +  enhancer       CMV enhancer: human cytomegalovirus immediate early enhancer
    386..661     +  promoter       chicken β-actin promoter: No description available
    662..1674    +  intron         chimeric intron: chimera between introns from chicken β-actin and rabbit β-globin
   1672..1728    +  CDS            HBB (fragment): HBB_LEPEU - Experimental evidence at protein level: Swiss-Prot protein existence level 1. Involved in oxygen transport from the lung to the various peripheral tissues. From Lepus europaeus (European hare).
   1779..1799    +  CDS            3xFLAG (fragment): three tandem FLAG® epitope tags
   1816..2847    +  CDS            PRKG1 (fragment): KGP1_BOVIN - Also known as PRKG1B, PRKGR1A, PRKGR1B. Experimental evidence at protein level: Swiss-Prot protein existence level 1. Serine/threonine protein kinase that acts as key mediator of the nitric oxide (NO)/cGMP signaling pathway. GMP binding activates PRKG1, which phosphorylates serines and threonines on many cellular proteins. Numerous protein targets for PRKG1 phosphorylation are implicated in modulating cellular calcium, but the contribution of each of these targets may vary substantially among cell types. Proteins that are phosphorylated by PRKG1 regulate platelet activation and ad
   2860..3534    +  CDS            mRFP1: mRFP1 is a basic (constitutively fluorescent) red fluorescent protein published in 2002, derived from Discosoma sp.. It is reported to be a somewhat slowly-maturing monomer with low acid sensitivity.
   3569..3646    +  CDS            HBB (fragment): HBB_PONPY - Experimental evidence at transcript level: Swiss-Prot protein existence level 2. Involved in oxygen transport from the lung to the various peripheral tissues. From Pongo pygmaeus (Bornean orangutan).
   3717..3772    +  polyA_signal   β-globin poly(A) signal: rabbit β-globin polyadenylation signal (Gil and Proudfoot, 1987)
   4155..4171    -  protein_bind   lac operator: The lac repressor binds to the lac operator to inhibit transcription in E. coli. This inhibition can be relieved by adding lactose or isopropyl-β-D-thiogalactopyranoside (IPTG). lac repressor encoded by lacI
   4179..4209    -  promoter       lac promoter: promoter for the E. coli lac operon
   4224..4245    -  protein_bind   CAP binding site: CAP binding activates transcription in the presence of cAMP. E. coli catabolite activator protein
   4258..4297    -  CDS            lacI (fragment): lac repressor; lacI; The lac repressor binds to the lac operator to inhibit transcription in E. coli. This inhibition can be relieved by adding lactose or isopropyl-β-D-thiogalactopyranoside (IPTG).
   4304..4326    +  promoter       SV40 promoter (fragment): SV40 enhancer and early promoter
   4350..4485    +  rep_origin     SV40 ori: SV40 origin of replication
   4505..4639    +  polyA_signal   SV40 poly(A) signal: SV40 polyadenylation signal
   4641..4695    -  CDS            lacI (fragment): lac repressor; lacI; The lac repressor binds to the lac operator to inhibit transcription in E. coli. This inhibition can be relieved by adding lactose or isopropyl-β-D-thiogalactopyranoside (IPTG).
   4878..5466    -  rep_origin     ori: high-copy-number ColE1/pMB1/pBR322/pUC origin of replication
   5637..6497    -  CDS            AmpR: β-lactamase; bla; confers resistance to ampicillin, carbenicillin, and related antibiotics
   6498..6602    -  promoter       AmpR promoter: bla
>Addgene plasmid #134775 | pCX-SponGee | depositor full sequence | sequence record 259083 | pCX-SponGee sequence 6628 bps
GTCGACATTGATTATTGACTAGTTATTAATAGTAATCAATTACGGGGTCATTAGTTCATAGCCCATATAT
GGAGTTCCGCGTTACATAACTTACGGTAAATGGCCCGCCTGGCTGACCGCCCAACGACCCCCGCCCATTG
ACGTCAATAATGACGTATGTTCCCATAGTAACGCCAATAGGGACTTTCCATTGACGTCAATGGGTGGACT
ATTTACGGTAAACTGCCCACTTGGCAGTACATCAAGTGTATCATATGCCAAGTACGCCCCCTATTGACGT
CAATGACGGTAAATGGCCCGCCTGGCATTATGCCCAGTACATGACCTTATGGGACTTTCCTACTTGGCAG
TACATCTACGTATTAGTCATCGCTATTACCATGGGTCGAGGTGAGCCCCACGTTCTGCTTCACTCTCCCC
ATCTCCCCCCCCTCCCCACCCCCAATTTTGTATTTATTTATTTTTTAATTATTTTGTGCAGCGATGGGGG
CGGGGGGGGGGGGGGCGCGCGCCAGGCGGGGCGGGGCGGGGCGAGGGGCGGGGCGGGGCGAGGCGGAGAG
GTGCGGCGGCAGCCAATCAGAGCGGCGCGCTCCGAAAGTTTCCTTTTATGGCGAGGCGGCGGCGGCGGCG
GCCCTATAAAAAGCGAAGCGCGCGGCGGGCGGGAGTCGCTGCGTTGCCTTCGCCCCGTGCCCCGCTCCGC
GCCGCCTCGCGCCGCCCGCCCCGGCTCTGACTGACCGCGTTACTCCCACAGGTGAGCGGGCGGGACGGCC
CTTCTCCTCCGGGCTGTAATTAGCGCTTGGTTTAATGACGGCTCGTTTCTTTTCTGTGGCTGCGTGAAAG
CCTTAAAGGGCTCCGGGAGGGCCCTTTGTGCGGGGGGGAGCGGCTCGGGGGGTGCGTGCGTGTGTGTGTG
CGTGGGGAGCGCCGCGTGCGGCCCGCGCTGCCCGGCGGCTGTGAGCGCTGCGGGCGCGGCGCGGGGCTTT
GTGCGCTCCGCGTGTGCGCGAGGGGAGCGCGGCCGGGGGCGGTGCCCCGCGGTGCGGGGGGGCTGCGAGG
GGAACAAAGGCTGCGTGCGGGGTGTGTGCGTGGGGGGGTGAGCAGGGGGTGTGGGCGCGGCGGTCGGGCT
GTAACCCCCCCCTGCACCCCCCTCCCCGAGTTGCTGAGCACGGCCCGGCTTCGGGTGCGGGGCTCCGTAC
GGGGCGTGGCGCGGGGCTCGCCGTGCCGGGCGGGGGGTGGCGGCAGGTGGGGGTGCCGGGCGGGGCGGGG
CCGCCTCGGGCCGGGGAGGGCTCGGGGGAGGGGCGCGGCGGCCCCCGGAGCGCCGGCGGCTGTCGAGGCG
CGGCGAGCCGCAGCCATTGCCTTTTATGGTAATCGTGCGAGAGGGCGCAGGGACTTCCTTTGTCCCAAAT
CTGTGCGGAGCCGAAATCTGGGAGGCGCCGCCGCACCCCCTCTAGCGGGCGCGGGGCGAAGCGGTGCGGC
GCCGGCAGGAAGGAAATGGGCGGGGAGGGCCTTCGTGCGTCGCCGCGCCGCCGTCCCCTTCTCCCTCTCC
AGCCTCGGGGCTGTCCGCGGGGGGACGGCTGCCTTCGGGGGGGACGGGGCAGGGCGGGGTTCGGCTTCTG
GCGTGTGACCGGCGGCTCTAGAGCCTCTGCTAACCATGTTCATGCCTTCTTCTTTTTCCTACAGCTCCTG
GGCAACGTGCTGGTTATTGTGCTGTCTCATCATTTTGGCAAAGAATTCTGATATCTTTAATTAAACCCCG
GGACCGGTGCTAGCTCCGGAGCCACCATGGACTACAAAGACGATGACGACAAGTCCGGAATCGATATGAG
CGAGCTGGAGGAAGACTTTGCCAAGATTCTCATGCTCAAGGAGGAGAGGATCAAAGAGCTGGAGAAGCGG
CTGTCAGAGAAGGAGGAAGAAATCCAGGAGCTGAAGAGGAAACTCCATAAATGCCAGTCAGTGCTGCCCG
TGCCCTCGACCCACATCGGCCCCCGGACCACCCGGGCACAGGGCATCTCGGCCGAGCCGCAGACCTACAG
GTCCTTCCACGACCTCCGAGTGACCCTGCCCTTCTACCCCAAGAGTCCACAGTCCAAGATCGATCTCATA
AAGGAGGCCATCCTTGACAATGACTTTATGAAGAACTTGGAGCTGTCACAGATCCAAGAGATTGTGGATT
GTATGTACCCAGTGGAGTACGGCAAAGACAGCTGCATCATCAAAGAAGGAGATGTGGGGTCACTGGTGTA
TGTCATGGAAGATGGTAAGGTTGAAGTTACAAAAGAAGGCGTGAAGCTGTGCACAATGGGTCCTGGTAAA
GTGTTTGGAGAGTTGGCTATCCTTTACAACTGTACCCGGACGGCGACCGTCAAAACTCTTGTAAATGTGA
AACTCTGGGCCATTGATCGACAATGTTTTCAGACGATAATGATGAGGACAGGACTTATCAAGCATACCGA
GTATATGGAATTTTTAAAAAGCGTTCCAACATTCCAGAGCCTTCCTGAAGAGATCCTCAGTAAACTTGCT
GACGTCCTTGAAGAGACCCACTATGAAAATGGGGAATATATCATCAGGCAAGGTGCAAGAGGGGACACCT
TCTTTATCATCAGTAAAGGAAAGGTTAATGTCACTCGTGAAGACTCGCCCAATGAAGACCCAGTCTTTCT
TAGAACCTTAGGAAAAGGAGATTGGTTTGGAGAGAAAGCCTTGCAGGGGGAAGATGTGAGAACAGCGAAT
GTAATTGCGGCAGAAGCTGTAACCTGCCTTGTGATCGACAGAGACTCTTTCAAACATTTGATTGGAGGAT
TAGATGATGTTTCTAATAAAGCATATGAAGATGCAGAAGCTAAGGCGGATCCCGCCACCATGGCCTCCTC
CGAGGACGTCATCAAGGAGTTCATGCGCTTCAAGGTGCGCATGGAGGGCTCCGTGAACGGCCACGAGTTC
GAGATCGAGGGCGAGGGCGAGGGCCGCCCCTACGAGGGCACCCAGACCGCCAAGCTGAAGGTGACCAAGG
GCGGCCCCCTGCCCTTCGCCTGGGACATCCTGTCCCCTCAGTTCCAGTACGGCTCCAAGGCCTACGTGAA
GCACCCCGCCGACATCCCCGACTACTTGAAGCTGTCCTTCCCCGAGGGCTTCAAGTGGGAGCGCGTGATG
AACTTCGAGGATGGCGGCGTGGTGACCGTGACCCAGGACTCCTCCCTGCAGGACGGCGAGTTCATCTACA
AGGTGAAGCTGCGCGGCACCAACTTCCCCTCCGACGGCCCCGTAATGCAGAAGAAGACCATGGGCTGGGA
GGCCTCCACCGAGCGGATGTACCCCGAGGACGGCGCCCTGAAGGGCGAGATCAAGATGAGGCTGAAGCTG
AAGGACGGCGGCCACTACGACGCCGAGGTCAAGACCACCTACATGGCCAAGAAGCCCGTGCAGCTGCCCG
GCGCCTACAAGACCGACATCAAGCTGGACATCACCTCCCACAACGAGGACTACACCATCGTGGAACAGTA
CGAGCGCGCCGAGGGCCGCCCCTCCACCGGCGCCTGTACAAGTAAGAATTCTGCAGATAAACGCTAGCGA
ATTCACTCCTCAGGTGCAGGCTGCCTATCAGAAGGTGGTGGCTGGTGTGGCCAATGCCCTGGCTCACAAA
TACCACTGAGATCTTTTTCCCTCTGCCAAAAATTATGGGGACATCATGAAGCCCCTTGAGCATCTGACTT
CTGGCTAATAAAGGAAATTTATTTTCATTGCAATAGTGTGTTGGAATTTTTTGTGTCTCTCACTCGGAAG
GACATATGGGAGGGCAAATCATTTAAAACATCAGAATGAGTATTTGGTTTAGAGTTTGGCAACATATGCC
ATATGCTGGCTGCCATGAACAAAGGTGGCTATAAAGAGGTCATCAGTATATGAAACAGCCCCCTGCTGTC
CATTCCTTATTCCATAGAAAAGCCTTGACTTGAGGTTAGATTTTTTTTATATTTTGTTTTGTGTTATTTT
TTTCTTTAACATCCCTAAAATTTTCCTTACATGTTTTACTAGCCAGATTTTTCCTCCTCTCCTGACTACT
CCCAGTCATAGCTGTCCCTCTTCTCTTATGAAGATCCCTCGACCTGCAGCCCAAGCTTGGCGTAATCATG
GTCATAGCTGTTTCCTGTGTGAAATTGTTATCCGCTCACAATTCCACACAACATACGAGCCGGAAGCATA
AAGTGTAAAGCCTGGGGTGCCTAATGAGTGAGCTAACTCACATTAATTGCGTTGCGCTCACTGCCCGCTT
TCCAGTCGGGAAACCTGTCGTGCCAGCGGATCCGCATCTCAATTAGTCAGCAACCATAGTCCCGCCCCTA
ACTCCGCCCATCCCGCCCCTAACTCCGCCCAGTTCCGCCCATTCTCCGCCCCATGGCTGACTAATTTTTT
TTATTTATGCAGAGGCCGAGGCCGCCTCGGCCTCTGAGCTATTCCAGAAGTAGTGAGGAGGCTTTTTTGG
AGGCCTAGGCTTTTGCAAAAAGCTAACTTGTTTATTGCAGCTTATAATGGTTACAAATAAAGCAATAGCA
TCACAAATTTCACAAATAAAGCATTTTTTTCACTGCATTCTAGTTGTGGTTTGTCCAAACTCATCAATGT
ATCTTATCATGTCTGGATCCGCTGCATTAATGAATCGGCCAACGCGCGGGGAGAGGCGGTTTGCGTATTG
GGCGCTCTTCCGCTTCCTCGCTCACTGACTCGCTGCGCTCGGTCGTTCGGCTGCGGCGAGCGGTATCAGC
TCACTCAAAGGCGGTAATACGGTTATCCACAGAATCAGGGGATAACGCAGGAAAGAACATGTGAGCAAAA
GGCCAGCAAAAGGCCAGGAACCGTAAAAAGGCCGCGTTGCTGGCGTTTTTCCATAGGCTCCGCCCCCCTG
ACGAGCATCACAAAAATCGACGCTCAAGTCAGAGGTGGCGAAACCCGACAGGACTATAAAGATACCAGGC
GTTTCCCCCTGGAAGCTCCCTCGTGCGCTCTCCTGTTCCGACCCTGCCGCTTACCGGATACCTGTCCGCC
TTTCTCCCTTCGGGAAGCGTGGCGCTTTCTCAATGCTCACGCTGTAGGTATCTCAGTTCGGTGTAGGTCG
TTCGCTCCAAGCTGGGCTGTGTGCACGAACCCCCCGTTCAGCCCGACCGCTGCGCCTTATCCGGTAACTA
TCGTCTTGAGTCCAACCCGGTAAGACACGACTTATCGCCACTGGCAGCAGCCACTGGTAACAGGATTAGC
AGAGCGAGGTATGTAGGCGGTGCTACAGAGTTCTTGAAGTGGTGGCCTAACTACGGCTACACTAGAAGGA
CAGTATTTGGTATCTGCGCTCTGCTGAAGCCAGTTACCTTCGGAAAAAGAGTTGGTAGCTCTTGATCCGG
CAAACAAACCACCGCTGGTAGCGGTGGTTTTTTTGTTTGCAAGCAGCAGATTACGCGCAGAAAAAAAGGA
TCTCAAGAAGATCCTTTGATCTTTTCTACGGGGTCTGACGCTCAGTGGAACGAAAACTCACGTTAAGGGA
TTTTGGTCATGAGATTATCAAAAAGGATCTTCACCTAGATCCTTTTAAATTAAAAATGAAGTTTTAAATC
AATCTAAAGTATATATGAGTAAACTTGGTCTGACAGTTACCAATGCTTAATCAGTGAGGCACCTATCTCA
GCGATCTGTCTATTTCGTTCATCCATAGTTGCCTGACTCCCCGTCGTGTAGATAACTACGATACGGGAGG
GCTTACCATCTGGCCCCAGTGCTGCAATGATACCGCGAGACCCACGCTCACCGGCTCCAGATTTATCAGC
AATAAACCAGCCAGCCGGAAGGGCCGAGCGCAGAAGTGGTCCTGCAACTTTATCCGCCTCCATCCAGTCT
ATTAATTGTTGCCGGGAAGCTAGAGTAAGTAGTTCGCCAGTTAATAGTTTGCGCAACGTTGTTGCCATTG
CTACAGGCATCGTGGTGTCACGCTCGTCGTTTGGTATGGCTTCATTCAGCTCCGGTTCCCAACGATCAAG
GCGAGTTACATGATCCCCCATGTTGTGCAAAAAAGCGGTTAGCTCCTTCGGTCCTCCGATCGTTGTCAGA
AGTAAGTTGGCCGCAGTGTTATCACTCATGGTTATGGCAGCACTGCATAATTCTCTTACTGTCATGCCAT
CCGTAAGATGCTTTTCTGTGACTGGTGAGTACTCAACCAAGTCATTCTGAGAATAGTGTATGCGGCGACC
GAGTTGCTCTTGCCCGGCGTCAATACGGGATAATACCGCGCCACATAGCAGAACTTTAAAAGTGCTCATC
ATTGGAAAACGTTCTTCGGGGCGAAAACTCTCAAGGATCTTACCGCTGTTGAGATCCAGTTCGATGTAAC
CCACTCGTGCACCCAACTGATCTTCAGCATCTTTTACTTTCACCAGCGTTTCTGGGTGAGCAAAAACAGG
AAGGCAAAATGCCGCAAAAAAGGGAATAAGGGCGACACGGAAATGTTGAATACTCATACTCTTCCTTTTT
CAATATTATTGAAGCATTTATCAGGGTTATTGTCTCATGAGCGGATACATATTTGAATGTATTTAGAAAA
ATAAACAAATAGGGGTTCCGCGCACATTTCCCCGAAAAGTGCCACCTG
