Features (pLannotate 1.2.2; 20 found; start..end, strand, type, name):
      4..383     +  enhancer       CMV enhancer: human cytomegalovirus immediate early enhancer
    385..659     +  promoter       chicken β-actin promoter: No description available
    660..1676    +  intron         chimeric intron: chimera between introns from chicken β-actin and rabbit β-globin
   1674..1730    +  CDS            HBB (fragment): HBB_LEPEU - Experimental evidence at protein level: Swiss-Prot protein existence level 1. Involved in oxygen transport from the lung to the various peripheral tissues. From Lepus europaeus (European hare).
   1781..1801    +  CDS            3xFLAG (fragment): three tandem FLAG® epitope tags
   1818..2849    +  CDS            PRKG1 (fragment): KGP1_BOVIN - Also known as PRKG1B, PRKGR1A, PRKGR1B. Experimental evidence at protein level: Swiss-Prot protein existence level 1. Serine/threonine protein kinase that acts as key mediator of the nitric oxide (NO)/cGMP signaling pathway. GMP binding activates PRKG1, which phosphorylates serines and threonines on many cellular proteins. Numerous protein targets for PRKG1 phosphorylation are implicated in modulating cellular calcium, but the contribution of each of these targets may vary substantially among cell types. Proteins that are phosphorylated by PRKG1 regulate platelet activation and ad
   2862..3536    +  CDS            mRFP1: mRFP1 is a basic (constitutively fluorescent) red fluorescent protein published in 2002, derived from Discosoma sp.. It is reported to be a somewhat slowly-maturing monomer with low acid sensitivity.
   3571..3648    +  CDS            HBB (fragment): HBB_PONPY - Experimental evidence at transcript level: Swiss-Prot protein existence level 2. Involved in oxygen transport from the lung to the various peripheral tissues. From Pongo pygmaeus (Bornean orangutan).
   3719..3774    +  polyA_signal   β-globin poly(A) signal: rabbit β-globin polyadenylation signal (Gil and Proudfoot, 1987)
   4159..4175    -  protein_bind   lac operator: The lac repressor binds to the lac operator to inhibit transcription in E. coli. This inhibition can be relieved by adding lactose or isopropyl-β-D-thiogalactopyranoside (IPTG). lac repressor encoded by lacI
   4183..4213    -  promoter       lac promoter: promoter for the E. coli lac operon
   4228..4249    -  protein_bind   CAP binding site: CAP binding activates transcription in the presence of cAMP. E. coli catabolite activator protein
   4262..4301    -  CDS            lacI (fragment): lac repressor; lacI; The lac repressor binds to the lac operator to inhibit transcription in E. coli. This inhibition can be relieved by adding lactose or isopropyl-β-D-thiogalactopyranoside (IPTG).
   4308..4330    +  promoter       SV40 promoter (fragment): SV40 enhancer and early promoter
   4354..4489    +  rep_origin     SV40 ori: SV40 origin of replication
   4509..4643    +  polyA_signal   SV40 poly(A) signal: SV40 polyadenylation signal
   4645..4699    -  CDS            lacI (fragment): lac repressor; lacI; The lac repressor binds to the lac operator to inhibit transcription in E. coli. This inhibition can be relieved by adding lactose or isopropyl-β-D-thiogalactopyranoside (IPTG).
   4882..5470    -  rep_origin     ori: high-copy-number ColE1/pMB1/pBR322/pUC origin of replication
   5641..6501    -  CDS            AmpR: β-lactamase; bla; confers resistance to ampicillin, carbenicillin, and related antibiotics
   6502..6606    -  promoter       AmpR promoter: bla
>Addgene plasmid #134775 | pCX-SponGee | addgene full sequence | sequence record 266288 | Addgene NGS Result
GTCGACATTGATTATTGACTAGTTATTAATAGTAATCAATTACGGGGTCATTAGTTCATAGCCCATATAT
GGAGTTCCGCGTTACATAACTTACGGTAAATGGCCCGCCTGGCTGACCGCCCAACGACCCCCGCCCATTG
ACGTCAATAATGACGTATGTTCCCATAGTAACGCCAATAGGGACTTTCCATTGACGTCAATGGGTGGAGT
ATTTACGGTAAACTGCCCACTTGGCAGTACATCAAGTGTATCATATGCCAAGTACGCCCCCTATTGACGT
CAATGACGGTAAATGGCCCGCCTGGCATTATGCCCAGTACATGACCTTATGGGACTTTCCTACTTGGCAG
TACATCTACGTATTAGTCATCGCTATTACCATGGTCGAGGTGAGCCCCACGTTCTGCTTCACTCTCCCCA
TCTCCCCCCCCTCCCCACCCCCAATTTTGTATTTATTTATTTTTTAATTATTTTGTGCAGCGATGGGGGC
GGGGGGGGGGGGGCGCGCGCCAGGCGGGGCGGGGCGGGGCGAGGGGCGGGGCGGGGCGAGGCGGAGAGGT
GCGGCGGCAGCCAATCAGAGCGGCGCGCTCCGAAAGTTTCCTTTTATGGCGAGGCGGCGGCGGCGGCGGC
CCTATAAAAAGCGAAGCGCGCGGCGGGCGGGAGTCGCTGCGCGCTGCCTTCGCCCCGTGCCCCGCTCCGC
CGCCGCCTCGCGCCGCCCGCCCCGGCTCTGACTGACCGCGTTACTCCCACAGGTGAGCGGGCGGGACGGC
CCTTCTCCTCCGGGCTGTAATTAGCGCTTGGTTTAATGACGGCTTGTTTCTTTTCTGTGGCTGCGTGAAA
GCCTTGAGGGGCTCCGGGAGGGCCCTTTGTGCGGGGGGAGCGGCTCGGGGGGTGCGTGCGTGTGTGTGTG
CGTGGGGAGCGCCGCGTGCGGCTCCGCGCTGCCCGGCGGCTGTGAGCGCTGCGGGCGCGGCGCGGGGCTT
TGTGCGCTCCGCAGTGTGCGCGAGGGGAGCGCGGCCGGGGGCGGTGCCCCGCGGTGCGGGGGGGGCTGCG
AGGGGAACAAAGGCTGCGTGCGGGGTGTGTGCGTGGGGGGGTGAGCAGGGGGTGTGGGCGCGTCGGTCGG
GCTGCAACCCCCCCTGCACCCCCCTCCCCGAGTTGCTGAGCACGGCCCGGCTTCGGGTGCGGGGCTCCGT
ACGGGGCGTGGCGCGGGGCTCGCCGTGCCGGGCGGGGGGTGGCGGCAGGTGGGGGTGCCGGGCGGGGCGG
GGCCGCCTCGGGCCGGGGAGGGCTCGGGGGAGGGGCGCGGCGGCCCCCGGAGCGCCGGCGGCTGTCGAGG
CGCGGCGAGCCGCAGCCATTGCCTTTTATGGTAATCGTGCGAGAGGGCGCAGGGACTTCCTTTGTCCCAA
ATCTGTGCGGAGCCGAAATCTGGGAGGCGCCGCCGCACCCCCTCTAGCGGGCGCGGGGCGAAGCGGTGCG
GCGCCGGCAGGAAGGAAATGGGCGGGGAGGGCCTTCGTGCGTCGCCGCGCCGCCGTCCCCTTCTCCCTCT
CCAGCCTCGGGGCTGTCCGCGGGGGGACGGCTGCCTTCGGGGGGGACGGGGCAGGGCGGGGTTCGGCTTC
TGGCGTGTGACCGGCGGCTCTAGAGCCTCTGCTAACCATGTTCATGCCTTCTTCTTTTTCCTACAGCTCC
TGGGCAACGTGCTGGTTATTGTGCTGTCTCATCATTTTGGCAAAGAATTCTGATATCTTTAATTAAACCC
CGGGACCGGTGCTAGCTCCGGAGCCACCATGGACTACAAAGACGATGACGACAAGTCCGGAATCGATATG
AGCGAGCTGGAGGAAGACTTTGCCAAGATTCTCATGCTCAAGGAGGAGAGGATCAAAGAGCTGGAGAAGC
GGCTGTCAGAGAAGGAGGAAGAAATCCAGGAGCTGAAGAGGAAACTCCATAAATGCCAGTCAGTGCTGCC
CGTGCCCTCGACCCACATCGGCCCCCGGACCACCCGGGCACAGGGCATCTCGGCCGAGCCGCAGACCTAC
AGGTCCTTCCACGACCTCCGAGTGACCCTGCCCTTCTACCCCAAGAGTCCACAGTCCAAGATCGATCTCA
TAAAGGAGGCCATCCTTGACAATGACTTTATGAAGAACTTGGAGCTGTCACAGATCCAAGAGATTGTGGA
TTGTATGTACCCAGTGGAGTACGGCAAAGACAGCTGCATCATCAAAGAAGGAGATGTGGGGTCACTGGTG
TATGTCATGGAAGATGGTAAGGTTGAAGTTACAAAAGAAGGCGTGAAGCTGTGCACAATGGGTCCTGGTA
AAGTGTTTGGAGAGTTGGCTATCCTTTACAACTGTACCCGGACGGCGACCGTCAAAACTCTTGTAAATGT
GAAACTCTGGGCCATTGATCGACAATGTTTTCAGACGATAATGATGAGGACAGGACTTATCAAGCATACC
GAGTATATGGAATTTTTAAAAAGCGTTCCAACATTCCAGAGCCTTCCTGAAGAGATCCTCAGTAAACTTG
CTGACGTCCTTGAAGAGACCCACTATGAAAATGGGGAATATATCATCAGGCAAGGTGCAAGAGGGGACAC
CTTCTTTATCATCAGTAAAGGAAAGGTTAATGTCACTCGTGAAGACTCGCCCAATGAAGACCCAGTCTTT
CTTAGAACCTTAGGAAAAGGAGATTGGTTTGGAGAGAAAGCCTTGCAGGGGGAAGATGTGAGAACAGCGA
ATGTAATTGCGGCAGAAGCTGTAACCTGCCTTGTGATCGACAGAGACTCTTTCAAACATTTGATTGGAGG
ATTAGATGATGTTTCTAATAAAGCATATGAAGATGCAGAAGCTAAGGCGGATCCCGCCACCATGGCCTCC
TCCGAGGACGTCATCAAGGAGTTCATGCGCTTCAAGGTGCGCATGGAGGGCTCCGTGAACGGCCACGAGT
TCGAGATCGAGGGCGAGGGCGAGGGCCGCCCCTACGAGGGCACCCAGACCGCCAAGCTGAAGGTGACCAA
GGGCGGCCCCCTGCCCTTCGCCTGGGACATCCTGTCCCCTCAGTTCCAGTACGGCTCCAAGGCCTACGTG
AAGCACCCCGCCGACATCCCCGACTACTTGAAGCTGTCCTTCCCCGAGGGCTTCAAGTGGGAGCGCGTGA
TGAACTTCGAGGATGGCGGCGTGGTGACCGTGACCCAGGACTCCTCCCTGCAGGACGGCGAGTTCATCTA
CAAGGTGAAGCTGCGCGGCACCAACTTCCCCTCCGACGGCCCCGTAATGCAGAAGAAGACCATGGGCTGG
GAGGCCTCCACCGAGCGGATGTACCCCGAGGACGGCGCCCTGAAGGGCGAGATCAAGATGAGGCTGAAGC
TGAAGGACGGCGGCCACTACGACGCCGAGGTCAAGACCACCTACATGGCCAAGAAGCCCGTGCAGCTGCC
CGGCGCCTACAAGACCGACATCAAGCTGGACATCACCTCCCACAACGAGGACTACACCATCGTGGAACAG
TACGAGCGCGCCGAGGGCCGCCCCTCCACCGGCGCCTGTACAAGTAAGAATTCTGCAGATAAACGCTAGC
GAATTCACTCCTCAGGTGCAGGCTGCCTATCAGAAGGTGGTGGCTGGTGTGGCCAATGCCCTGGCTCACA
AATACCACTGAGATCTTTTTCCCTCTGCCAAAAATTATGGGGACATCATGAAGCCCCTTGAGCATCTGAC
TTCTGGCTAATAAAGGAAATTTATTTTCATTGCAATAGTGTGTTGGAATTTTTTGTGTCTCTCACTCGGA
AGGACATATGGGAGGGCAAATCATTTAAAACATCAGAATGAGTATTTGGTTTAGAGTTTGGCAACATATG
CCCATATGCTGGCTGCCATGAACAAAGGTTGGCTATAAAGAGGTCATCAGTATATGAAACAGCCCCCTGC
TGTCCATTCCTTATTCCATAGAAAAGCCTTGACTTGAGGTTAGATTTTTTTTATATTTTGTTTTGTGTTA
TTTTTTTCTTTAACATCCCTAAAATTTTCCTTACATGTTTTACTAGCCAGATTTTTCCTCCTCTCCTGAC
TACTCCCAGTCATAGCTGTCCCTCTTCTCTTATGGAGATCCCTCGACCTGCAGCCCAAGCTTGGCGTAAT
CATGGTCATAGCTGTTTCCTGTGTGAAATTGTTATCCGCTCACAATTCCACACAACATACGAGCCGGAAG
CATAAAGTGTAAAGCCTGGGGTGCCTAATGAGTGAGCTAACTCACATTAATTGCGTTGCGCTCACTGCCC
GCTTTCCAGTCGGGAAACCTGTCGTGCCAGCGGATCCGCATCTCAATTAGTCAGCAACCATAGTCCCGCC
CCTAACTCCGCCCATCCCGCCCCTAACTCCGCCCAGTTCCGCCCATTCTCCGCCCCATGGCTGACTAATT
TTTTTTATTTATGCAGAGGCCGAGGCCGCCTCGGCCTCTGAGCTATTCCAGAAGTAGTGAGGAGGCTTTT
TTGGAGGCCTAGGCTTTTGCAAAAAGCTAACTTGTTTATTGCAGCTTATAATGGTTACAAATAAAGCAAT
AGCATCACAAATTTCACAAATAAAGCATTTTTTTCACTGCATTCTAGTTGTGGTTTGTCCAAACTCATCA
ATGTATCTTATCATGTCTGGATCCGCTGCATTAATGAATCGGCCAACGCGCGGGGAGAGGCGGTTTGCGT
ATTGGGCGCTCTTCCGCTTCCTCGCTCACTGACTCGCTGCGCTCGGTCGTTCGGCTGCGGCGAGCGGTAT
CAGCTCACTCAAAGGCGGTAATACGGTTATCCACAGAATCAGGGGATAACGCAGGAAAGAACATGTGAGC
AAAAGGCCAGCAAAAGGCCAGGAACCGTAAAAAGGCCGCGTTGCTGGCGTTTTTCCATAGGCTCCGCCCC
CCTGACGAGCATCACAAAAATCGACGCTCAAGTCAGAGGTGGCGAAACCCGACAGGACTATAAAGATACC
AGGCGTTTCCCCCTGGAAGCTCCCTCGTGCGCTCTCCTGTTCCGACCCTGCCGCTTACCGGATACCTGTC
CGCCTTTCTCCCTTCGGGAAGCGTGGCGCTTTCTCATAGCTCACGCTGTAGGTATCTCAGTTCGGTGTAG
GTCGTTCGCTCCAAGCTGGGCTGTGTGCACGAACCCCCCGTTCAGCCCGACCGCTGCGCCTTATCCGGTA
ACTATCGTCTTGAGTCCAACCCGGTAAGACACGACTTATCGCCACTGGCAGCAGCCACTGGTAACAGGAT
TAGCAGAGCGAGGTATGTAGGCGGTGCTACAGAGTTCTTGAAGTGGTGGCCTAACTACGGCTACACTAGA
AGAACAGTATTTGGTATCTGCGCTCTGCTGAAGCCAGTTACCTTCGGAAAAAGAGTTGGTAGCTCTTGAT
CCGGCAAACAAACCACCGCTGGTAGCGGTGGTTTTTTTGTTTGCAAGCAGCAGATTACGCGCAGAAAAAA
AGGATCTCAAGAAGATCCTTTGATCTTTTCTACGGGGTCTGACGCTCAGTGGAACGAAAACTCACGTTAA
GGGATTTTGGTCATGAGATTATCAAAAAGGATCTTCACCTAGATCCTTTTAAATTAAAAATGAAGTTTTA
AATCAATCTAAAGTATATATGAGTAAACTTGGTCTGACAGTTACCAATGCTTAATCAGTGAGGCACCTAT
CTCAGCGATCTGTCTATTTCGTTCATCCATAGTTGCCTGACTCCCCGTCGTGTAGATAACTACGATACGG
GAGGGCTTACCATCTGGCCCCAGTGCTGCAATGATACCGCGAGACCCACGCTCACCGGCTCCAGATTTAT
CAGCAATAAACCAGCCAGCCGGAAGGGCCGAGCGCAGAAGTGGTCCTGCAACTTTATCCGCCTCCATCCA
GTCTATTAATTGTTGCCGGGAAGCTAGAGTAAGTAGTTCGCCAGTTAATAGTTTGCGCAACGTTGTTGCC
ATTGCTACAGGCATCGTGGTGTCACGCTCGTCGTTTGGTATGGCTTCATTCAGCTCCGGTTCCCAACGAT
CAAGGCGAGTTACATGATCCCCCATGTTGTGCAAAAAAGCGGTTAGCTCCTTCGGTCCTCCGATCGTTGT
CAGAAGTAAGTTGGCCGCAGTGTTATCACTCATGGTTATGGCAGCACTGCATAATTCTCTTACTGTCATG
CCATCCGTAAGATGCTTTTCTGTGACTGGTGAGTACTCAACCAAGTCATTCTGAGAATAGTGTATGCGGC
GACCGAGTTGCTCTTGCCCGGCGTCAATACGGGATAATACCGCGCCACATAGCAGAACTTTAAAAGTGCT
CATCATTGGAAAACGTTCTTCGGGGCGAAAACTCTCAAGGATCTTACCGCTGTTGAGATCCAGTTCGATG
TAACCCACTCGTGCACCCAACTGATCTTCAGCATCTTTTACTTTCACCAGCGTTTCTGGGTGAGCAAAAA
CAGGAAGGCAAAATGCCGCAAAAAAGGGAATAAGGGCGACACGGAAATGTTGAATACTCATACTCTTCCT
TTTTCAATATTATTGAAGCATTTATCAGGGTTATTGTCTCATGAGCGGATACATATTTGAATGTATTTAG
AAAAATAAACAAATAGGGGTTCCGCGCACATTTCCCCGAAAAGTGCCACCTGG
