>Addgene plasmid #134775 | pCX-SponGee | depositor partial sequence | sequence record 259084 | insert: Flag-SponGee-mRFP
ATGGACTACAAAGACGATGACGACAAGTCCGGAATCGATATGAGCGAGCTGGAGGAAGACTTTGCCAAGA
TTCTCATGCTCAAGGAGGAGAGGATCAAAGAGCTGGAGAAGCGGCTGTCAGAGAAGGAGGAAGAAATCCA
GGAGCTGAAGAGGAAACTCCATAAATGCCAGTCAGTGCTGCCCGTGCCCTCGACCCACATCGGCCCCCGG
ACCACCCGGGCACAGGGCATCTCGGCCGAGCCGCAGACCTACAGGTCCTTCCACGACCTCCGAGTGACCC
TGCCCTTCTACCCCAAGAGTCCACAGTCCAAGATCGATCTCATAAAGGAGGCCATCCTTGACAATGACTT
TATGAAGAACTTGGAGCTGTCACAGATCCAAGAGATTGTGGATTGTATGTACCCAGTGGAGTACGGCAAA
GACAGCTGCATCATCAAAGAAGGAGATGTGGGGTCACTGGTGTATGTCATGGAAGATGGTAAGGTTGAAG
TTACAAAAGAAGGCGTGAAGCTGTGCACAATGGGTCCTGGTAAAGTGTTTGGAGAGTTGGCTATCCTTTA
CAACTGTACCCGGACGGCGACCGTCAAAACTCTTGTAAATGTGAAACTCTGGGCCATTGATCGACAATGT
TTTCAGACGATAATGATGAGGACAGGACTTATCAAGCATACCGAGTATATGGAATTTTTAAAAAGCGTTC
CAACATTCCAGAGCCTTCCTGAAGAGATCCTCAGTAAACTTGCTGACGTCCTTGAAGAGACCCACTATGA
AAATGGGGAATATATCATCAGGCAAGGTGCAAGAGGGGACACCTTCTTTATCATCAGTAAAGGAAAGGTT
AATGTCACTCGTGAAGACTCGCCCAATGAAGACCCAGTCTTTCTTAGAACCTTAGGAAAAGGAGATTGGT
TTGGAGAGAAAGCCTTGCAGGGGGAAGATGTGAGAACAGCGAATGTAATTGCGGCAGAAGCTGTAACCTG
CCTTGTGATCGACAGAGACTCTTTCAAACATTTGATTGGAGGATTAGATGATGTTTCTAATAAAGCATAT
GAAGATGCAGAAGCTAAGGCGGATCCCGCCACCATGGCCTCCTCCGAGGACGTCATCAAGGAGTTCATGC
GCTTCAAGGTGCGCATGGAGGGCTCCGTGAACGGCCACGAGTTCGAGATCGAGGGCGAGGGCGAGGGCCG
CCCCTACGAGGGCACCCAGACCGCCAAGCTGAAGGTGACCAAGGGCGGCCCCCTGCCCTTCGCCTGGGAC
ATCCTGTCCCCTCAGTTCCAGTACGGCTCCAAGGCCTACGTGAAGCACCCCGCCGACATCCCCGACTACT
TGAAGCTGTCCTTCCCCGAGGGCTTCAAGTGGGAGCGCGTGATGAACTTCGAGGATGGCGGCGTGGTGAC
CGTGACCCAGGACTCCTCCCTGCAGGACGGCGAGTTCATCTACAAGGTGAAGCTGCGCGGCACCAACTTC
CCCTCCGACGGCCCCGTAATGCAGAAGAAGACCATGGGCTGGGAGGCCTCCACCGAGCGGATGTACCCCG
AGGACGGCGCCCTGAAGGGCGAGATCAAGATGAGGCTGAAGCTGAAGGACGGCGGCCACTACGACGCCGA
GGTCAAGACCACCTACATGGCCAAGAAGCCCGTGCAGCTGCCCGGCGCCTACAAGACCGACATCAAGCTG
GACATCACCTCCCACAACGAGGACTACACCATCGTGGAACAGTACGAGCGCGCCGAGGGCCGCCCCTCCA
CCGGCGCCTGTACAAGTAAGAATTCTGCAGATAAACGCTAG
